Addgene plasmid #106434: pUBQ10::ZF1CACTA1_3xFLAG_TET1cd
Purpose: pUBQ10 driven Zinc Finger human TET1 catalytic domain fusion that targets the CACTA1 promoter in arabidopsis
Depositing lab: Steven Jacobsen. Depositing organization: University of California, Los Angeles (UCLA). Publication: Targeted DNA demethylation of the Arabidopsis genome using the human TET1 catalytic domain. Gallego-Bartolome J, Gardiner J, Liu W, Papikian A, Ghoshal B, Kuo HY, Zhao JM, Segal DJ, Jacobsen SE. Proc Natl Acad Sci U S A. 2018 Feb 27;115(9):E2125-E2134. doi: 10.1073/pnas.1716945115. Epub 2018 Feb 14. PubMed 29444862.
Backbone
  Vector backbone: pMDC123
  Vector type: Plant Expression, Synthetic Biology
  Selectable markers: Basta
Growth in bacteria
  Bacterial resistance: Spectinomycin, 50 μg/mL
  Growth temperature: 37°C
  Growth strain: DH5alpha
  Copy number: Unknown
Gene/Insert
  Gene/Insert name: TET1 tet methylcytosine dioxygenase 1
  Species: H. sapiens (human), Synthetic
  Insert size (bp): 5676
  Entrez Gene: TET1 (a.k.a. CXXC6, LCX, bA119F7.1)
  Tag / fusion protein: 3xFLAG
Resource information
  A portion of this plasmid was derived from a plasmid made by: The catalytic domain of the TET1 protein (TET1cd) was amplified from the plasmid pJFA334E9, a gift from Keith Joung (Addgene plasmid # 49237)
Terms and licenses: Academic/Nonprofit Terms; Industry Terms: Not Available to Industry
How to cite: pUBQ10::ZF1CACTA1_3xFLAG_TET1cd was a gift from Steven Jacobsen (Addgene plasmid # 106434 ; http://n2t.net/addgene:106434 ; RRID:Addgene_106434)
