[The description below was written by a language model from this plasmid's Addgene catalogue record.]
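Description:
pUBQ10::ZF1CACTA1_3xFLAG_TET1cd is a plant expression construct built on the pMDC123 backbone, intended for use in Arabidopsis. It is propagated in E. coli under spectinomycin selection, and plants carrying it are selected with Basta (glufosinate herbicide resistance). The record gives no feature table, so replication origins, T-DNA borders, terminators and other backbone elements are not documented here, and the copy number is listed as unknown.

The payload is a synthetic fusion protein expressed from the UBQ10 promoter, a ubiquitin gene promoter commonly used for strong, broadly constitutive expression in plants. The fusion combines an engineered zinc finger DNA-binding domain (ZF1CACTA1), designed to recognise the promoter of the CACTA1 transposable element, with a 3xFLAG epitope tag and the catalytic domain of human TET1, a methylcytosine dioxygenase. The insert is recorded as about 5.7 kb; which elements that figure includes is not stated. The TET1 catalytic domain was amplified from a previously deposited plasmid. TET1 oxidises 5-methylcytosine, initiating its removal, so tethering the catalytic domain to a chosen locus through the zinc finger directs demethylation to that site. The FLAG tag allows detection or immunoprecipitation of the fusion, for example to confirm expression or map its binding.

The construct serves as a tool for targeted DNA demethylation in the Arabidopsis genome, here aimed at the CACTA1 promoter. It lets researchers test how loss of methylation at a defined locus affects that locus's expression.
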