>Addgene plasmid #106434 | pUBQ10::ZF1CACTA1_3xFLAG_TET1cd | addgene full sequence | sequence record 205507 | Addgene NGS Result
AATGTTTAACTTTGTTTTAGGGCGACTGCCCTGCTGCGTAACATCGTTGCTGCTCCATAACATCAAACAT
CGACCCACGGCGTAACGCGCTTGCTGCTTGGATGCCCGAGGCATAGACTGTACCCCAAAAAAACAGTCAT
AACAAGCCATGAAAACCGCCACTGCGCCGTTACCACCGCTGCGTTCGGTCAAGGTTCTGGACCAGTTGCG
TGAGCGCATGGCGCCGGCGGTCGAGTGGCGACGGCGCGGCTTGTCCGCGCCCTGGTAGATTGCCTGGCCG
TAGGCCAGCCATTTTTGAGCGGCCAGCGGCCGCGATAGGCCGACGCGAAGCGGCGGGGCGTAGGGAGCGC
AGCGACCGAAGGGTAGGCGCTTTTTGCAGCTCTTCGGCTGTGCGCTGGCCAGACAGTTATGCACAGGCCA
GGCGGGTTTTAAGAGTTTTAATAAGTTTTAAAGAGTTTTAGGCGGAAAAATCGCCTTTTTTCTCTTTTAT
ATCAGTCACTTACATGTGTGACCGGTTCCCAATGTACGGCTTTGGGTTCCCAATGTACGGGTTCCGGTTC
CCAATGTACGGCTTTGGGTTCCCAATGTACGTGCTATCCACAGGAAAGAGACCTTTTCGACCTTTTTCCC
CTGCTAGGGCAATTTGCCCTAGCATCTGCTCCGTACATTAGGAACCGGCGGATGCTTCGCCCTCGATCAG
GTTGCGGTAGCGCATGACTAGGATCGGGCCAGCCTGCCCCGCCTCCTCCTTCAAATCGTACTCCGGCAGG
TCATTTGACCCGATCAGCTTGCGCACGGTGAAACAGAACTTCTTGAACTCTCCGGCGCTGCCACTGCGTT
CGTAGATCGTCTTGAACAACCATCTGGCTTCTGCCTTGCCTGCGGCGCGGCGTGCCAGGCGGTAGAGAAA
ACGGCCGATGCCGGGATCGATCAAAAAGTAATCGGGGTGAACCGTCAGCACGTCCGGGTTCTTGCCTTCT
GTGATCTCGCGGTACATCCAATCAGCTAGCTCGATCTCGATGTACTCCGGCCGCCCGGTTTCGCTCTTTA
CGATCTTGTAGCGGCTAATCAAGGCTTCACCCTCGGATACCGTCACCAGGCGGCCGTTCTTGGCCTTCTT
CGTACGCTGCATGGCAACGTGCGTGGTGTTTAACCGAATGCAGGTTTCTACCAGGTCGTCTTTCTGCTTT
CCGCCATCGGCTCGCCGGCAGAACTTGAGTACGTCCGCAACGTGTGGACGGAACACGCGGCCGGGCTTGT
CTCCCTTCCCTTCCCGGTATCGGTTCATGGATTCGGTTAGATGGGAAACCGCCATCAGTACCAGGTCGTA
ATCCCACACACTGGCCATGCCGGCCGGCCCTGCGGAAACCTCTACGTGCCCGTCTGGAAGCTCGTAGCGG
ATCACCTCGCCAGCTCGTCGGTCACGCTTCGACAGACGGAAAACGGCCACGTCCATGATGCTGCGACTAT
CGCGGGTGCCCACGTCATAGAGCATCGGAACGAAAAAATCTGGTTGCTCGTCGCCCTTGGGCGGCTTCCT
AATCGACGGCGCACCGGCTGCCGGCGGTTGCCGGGATTCTTTGCGGATTCGATCAGCGGCCGCTTGCCAC
GATTCACCGGGGCGTGCTTCTGCCTCGATGCGTTGCCGCTGGGCGGCCTGCGCGGCCTTCAACTTCTCCA
CCAGGTCATCACCCAGCGCCGCGCCGATTTGTACCGGGCCGGATGGTTTGCGACCGCTCACGCCGATTCC
TCGGGCTTGGGGGTTCCAGTGCCATTGCAGGGCCGGCAGGCAACCCAGCCGCTTACGCCTGGCCAACCGC
CCGTTCCTCCACACATGGGGCATTCCACGGCGTCGGTGCCTGGTTGTTCTTGATTTTCCATGCCGCCTCC
TTTAGCCGCTAAAATTCATCTACTCATTTATTCATTTGCTCATTTACTCTGGTAGCTGCGCGATGTATTC
AGATAGCAGCTCGGTAATGGTCTTGCCTTGGCGTACCGCGTACATCTTCAGCTTGGTGTGATCCTCCGCC
GGCAACTGAAAGTTGACCCGCTTCATGGCTGGCGTGTCTGCCAGGCTGGCCAACGTTGCAGCCTTGCTGC
TGCGTGCGCTCGGACGGCCGGCACTTAGCGTGTTTGTGCTTTTGCTCATTTTCTCTTTACCTCATTAACT
CAAATGAGTTTTGATTTAATTTCAGCGGCCAGCGCCTGGACCTCGCGGGCAGCGTCGCCCTCGGGTTCTG
ATTCAAGAACGGTTGTGCCGGCGGCGGCAGTGCCTGGGTAGCTCACGCGCTGCGTGATACGGGACTCAAG
AATGGGCAGCTCGTACCCGGCCAGCGCCTCGGCAACCTCACCGCCGATGCGCGTGCCTTTGATCGCCCGC
GACACGACAAAGGCCGCTTGTAGCCTTCCATCCGTGACCTCAATGCGCTGCTTAACCAGCTCCACCAGGT
CGGCGGTGGCCCATATGTCGTAAGGGCTTGGCTGCACCGGAATCAGCACGAAGTCGGCTGCCTTGATCGC
GGACACAGCCAAGTCCGCCGCCTGGGGCGCTCCGTCGATCACTACGAAGTCGCGCCGGCCGATGGCCTTC
ACGTCGCGGTCAATCGTCGGGCGGTCGATGCCGACAACGGTTAGCGGTTGATCTTCCCGCACGGCCGCCC
AATCGCGGGCACTGCCCTGGGGATCGGAATCGACTAACAGAACATCGGCCCCGGCGAGTTGCAGGGCGCG
GGCTAGATGGGTTGCGATGGTCGTCTTGCCTGACCCGCCTTTCTGGTTAAGTACAGCGATAACCTTCATG
CGTTCCCCTTGCGTATTTGTTTATTTACTCATCGCATCATATACGCAGCGACCGCATGACGCAAGCTGTT
TTACTCAAATACACATCACCTTTTTAGACGGCGGCGCTCGGTTTCTTCAGCGGCCAAGCTGGCCGGCCAG
GCCGCCAGCTTGGCATCAGACAAACCGGCCAGGATTTCATGCAGCCGCACGGTTGAGACGTGCGCGGGCG
GCTCGAACACGTACCCGGCCGCGATCATCTCCGCCTCGATCTCTTCGGTAATGAAAAACGGTTCGTCCTG
GCCGTCCTGGTGCGGTTTCATGCTTGTTCCTCTTGGCGTTCATTCTCGGCGGCCGCCAGGGCGTCGGCCT
CGGTCAATGCGTCCTCACGGAAGGCACCGCGCCGCCTGGCCTCGGTGGGCGTCACTTCCTCGCTGCGCTC
AAGTGCGCGGTACAGGGTCGAGCGATGCACGCCAAGCAGTGCAGCCGCCTCTTTCACGGTGCGGCCTTCC
TGGTCGATCAGCTCGCGGGCGTGCGCGATCTGTGCCGGGGTGAGGGTAGGGCGGGGGCCAAACTTCACGC
CTCGGGCCTTGGCGGCCTCGCGCCCGCTCCGGGTGCGGTCGATGATTAGGGAACGCTCGAACTCGGCAAT
GCCGGCGAACACGGTCAACACCATGCGGCCGGCCGGCGTGGTGGTGTCGGCCCACGGCTCTGCCAGGCTA
CGCAGGCCCGCGCCGGCCTCCTGGATGCGCTCGGCAATGTCCAGTAGGTCGCGGGTGCTGCGGGCCAGGC
GGTCTAGCCTGGTCACTGTCACAACGTCGCCAGGGCGTAGGTGGTCAAGCATCCTGGCCAGCTCCGGGCG
GTCGCGCCTGGTGCCGGTGATCTTCTCGGAAAACAGCTTGGTGCAGCCGGCCGCGTGCAGTTCGGCCCGT
TGGTTGGTCAAGTCCTGGTCGTCGGTGCTGACGCGGGCATAGCCCAGCAGGCCAGCGGCGGCGCTCTTGT
TCATGGCGTAATGTCTCCGGTTCTAGTCGCAAGTATTCTACTTTATGCGACTAAAACACGCGACAAGAAA
ACGCCAGGAAAAGGGCAGGGCGGCAGCCTGTCGCGTAACTTAGGACTTGTGCGACATGTCGTTTTCAGAA
GACGGCTGCACTGAACGTCAGAAGCCGACTGCACTATAGCAGCGGAGGGGTTGGATCAAAGTACTTTGAT
CCCGAGGGGAACCCTGTGGTTGGCATGCACATACAAATGGACGAACGGATAAACCTTTTCACGCCCTTTT
AAATATCCGATTATTCTAATAAACGCTCTTTTCTCTTAGGTTTACCCGCCAATATATCCTGTCAAACACT
GATAGTTTAAACTGAAGGCGGGAAACGACAATCTGATCCAAGCTCAAGCTGCTCTAGCATTCGCCATTCA
GGCTGCGCAACTGTTGGGAAGGGCGATCGGTGCGGGCCTCTTCGCTATTACGCCAGCTGGCGAAAGGGGG
ATGTGCTGCAAGGCGATTAAGTTGGGTAACGCCAGGGTTTTCCCAGTCACGACGTTGTAAAACGACGGCC
AGTGCCAAGCTTGCATGCCTGCAGGTCGACTCTAGAGGATCCCCGGGTACCGGGCCCCCCCTCGAGGCGC
GAGTCTAGCTCAACAGAGCTTTTAACCCAAATTGGTACAATAGAATACAACTTTAGATCATAATTCTCAA
AAGAAAGAGATTCCTTAGCTATTCTATCTGCCACTCCATTTCCTTCTCGGCTTGTATGCACAAGCATAAA
ATCCTCAAACTTGCTAAGTAGATACTTTATGTCTTGGATAATTGGATTGAGACTTGACAAGCATAACTTT
CATGTAACCAAAGACACAAGTTGCTGAGAATCCACCTCAAAAATGATCTTCCTATAATTGAATCGGGATA
ATGACAGCACAGCCCATCTAAGAGCCTCCACTTCTACTTCCAGCACGCTTCTTACTTTTACCACAGCTCT
TGCACCTAACCATAACACCTTCCCTGTATGATCGCGAAGCACCCACCCTAAGCCACATTTTAATCCTTCT
GTTGGCCATGCCCCATCAAAGTTGCACTTAACCCAAGATTGTGGTGGAGCTTCCCATGTTTCTCGTCTGT
CCCGACGGTGTTGTGGTTGGTGCTTTCCTTACATTCTGAGCCTCTTTCCTTCTAATCCACTCATCTGCAT
CTTCTTGTGTCCTTACTAATACCTCATTGGTTCCAAATTCCCTCCCTTTAAGCACCAGCTCGTTTCTGTT
CTTCCACAGCCTCCCAAGTATCCAAGGGACTAAAGCCTCCACATTCTTCAGATCAGGATATTCTTGTTTA
AGATGTTGAACTCTATGGAGGTTTGTATGAACTGATGATCTAGGACCGGATAAGTTCCCTTCTTCATAGC
GAACTTATTCAAAGAATGTTTTGTGTATCATTCTTGTTACATTGTTATTAATGAAAAAATATTATTGGTC
ATTGGGCTGAACACGAGTGTTAAATATGGACCAGGCCCCAAATAAGATCCATTGATATATGAATTAAATA
ACAAGAATAAATCGAGTCACCAAACCACTTGCCTTTTTTAACGAGACTTGTTCACCAACTTGATACAAAA
GTCATTATCCTATGCAAATCAATAATCATACAAAAATATCCAATAACACTAAAAAATTAAAAGAAATGGA
TAATTTCACAATATGTTATACGATAAAGAAGTTACTTTTCCAAGAAATTCACTGATTTTATAAGCCCACT
TGCATTAGATAAATGGCAAAAAAAAACAAAAAGGAAAAGAAATAAAGCACGAAGAATTCTAGAAAATACG
AAATACGCTTCAATGCAGTGGGACCCACGGTTCAATTATTGCCAATTTTCAGCTCCACCGTATATTTAAA
AAATAAAACGATAATGCTAAAAAAATATAAATCGTAACGATCGTTAAATCTCAACGGCTGGATCTTATGA
CGACCGTTAGAAATTGTGGTTGTCGACGAGTCAGTAATAAACGGCGTCAAAGTGGTTGCAGCCGGCACAC
ACGAGTCGTGTTTATCAACTCAAAGCACAAATACTTTTCCTCAACCTAAAAATAAGGCAATTAGCCAAAA
ACAACTTTGCGTGTAAACAACGCTCAATACACGTGTCATTTTATTATTAGCTATTGCTTCACCGCCTTAG
CTTTCTCGTGACCTAGTCGTCCTCGTCTTTTCTTCTTCTTCTTCTATAAAACAATACCCAAAGAGCTCTT
CTTCTTCACAATTCAGATTTCAATTTCTCAAAATCTTAAAAACTTTCTCTCAATTCTCTCTACCGTGATC
AAGGTAAATTTCTGTGTTCCTTATTCTCTCAAAATCTTCGATTTTGTTTTCGTTCGATCCCAATTTCGTA
TATGTTCTTTGGTTTAGATTCTGTTAATCTTAGATCGAAGACGATTTTCTGGGTTTGATCGTTAGATATC
ATCTTAATTCTCGATTAGGGTTTCATAGATATCATCCGATTTGTTCAAATAATTTGAGTTTTGTCGAATA
ATTACTCTTCGATTTGTGATTTCTATCTAGATCTGGTGTTAGTTTCTAGTTTGTGCGATCGAATTTGTCG
ATTAATCTGAGTTTTTCTGATTAACAGATGGTTGAGAAACCTTACAAGTGCCCGGAGTGCGGAAAGTCTT
TTTCACAAAACTCAACCTTGACGGAGCATCAGCGAACACATACCGGGGAAAAGCCGTATAAGTGTCCGGA
ATGCGGGAAATCTTTTTCTAGGTCTGATAACTTGGTGAGACACCAGCGTACACACACAGGTGAAAAGCCT
TACAAGTGCCCAGAATGCGGAAAGAGCTTCAGCACCACCGGCAATCTGACCGTACATCAGCGAACTCATA
CAGGTGAGAAACCCTATAAGTGTCCTGAGTGCGGAAAATCTTTCAGCCAATCATCAAATTTAGTGAGACA
TCAGAGGACCCACACAGGGGAGAAGCCGTATAAATGTCCCGAGTGTGGGAAAAGTTTCTCTCGATCCGAT
AACCTGGTACGACATCAGCGAACCCATACTGGTGAGAAGCCCTATAAATGCCCTGAATGCGGCAAATCCT
TTTCCACGTCCGGGAGCCTAGTTAGGCATCAACGAACCCATACCGGTAACCGCGCCAAGCTTGGTACCGA
CTACAAAGACGATGACGACAAAGACTACAAAGACGATGACGACAAAGACTACAAAGACGATGACGACAAA
GGATCCCTTGAGGTTCTTTTCGGCGCGCCAAGCTATCAAACAAGTTTGTACAAAAAAGCAGGCTCCGCGG
CCGCCCCCTTCACCATGGGATCCCTGCCCACCTGCAGCTGTCTTGATCGAGTTATACAAAAAGACAAAGG
CCCATATTATACACACCTTGGGGCAGGACCAAGTGTTGCTGCTGTCAGGGAAATCATGGAGAATAGGTAT
GGTCAAAAAGGAAACGCAATAAGGATAGAAATAGTAGTGTACACCGGTAAAGAAGGGAAAAGCTCTCATG
GGTGTCCAATTGCTAAGTGGGTTTTAAGAAGAAGCAGTGATGAAGAAAAAGTTCTTTGTTTGGTCCGGCA
GCGTACAGGCCACCACTGTCCAACTGCTGTGATGGTGGTGCTCATCATGGTGTGGGATGGCATCCCTCTT
CCAATGGCCGACCGGCTATACACAGAGCTCACAGAGAATCTAAAGTCATACAATGGGCACCCTACCGACA
GAAGATGCACCCTCAATGAAAATCGTACCTGTACATGTCAAGGAATTGATCCAGAGACTTGTGGAGCTTC
ATTCTCTTTTGGCTGTTCATGGAGTATGTACTTTAATGGCTGTAAGTTTGGTAGAAGCCCAAGCCCCAGA
AGATTTAGAATTGATCCAAGCTCTCCCTTACATGAAAAAAACCTTGAAGATAACTTACAGAGTTTGGCTA
CACGATTAGCTCCAATTTATAAGCAGTATGCTCCAGTAGCTTACCAAAATCAGGTGGAATATGAAAATGT
TGCCCGAGAATGTCGGCTTGGCAGCAAGGAAGGTCGACCCTTCTCTGGGGTCACTGCTTGCCTGGACTTC
TGTGCTCATCCCCACAGGGACATTCACAACATGAATAATGGAAGCACTGTGGTTTGTACCTTAACTCGAG
AAGATAACCGCTCTTTGGGTGTTATTCCTCAAGATGAGCAGCTCCATGTGCTACCTCTTTATAAGCTTTC
AGACACAGATGAGTTTGGCTCCAAGGAAGGAATGGAAGCCAAGATCAAATCTGGGGCCATCGAGGTCCTG
GCACCCCGCCGCAAAAAAAGAACGTGTTTCACTCAGCCTGTTCCCCGTTCTGGAAAGAAGAGGGCTGCGA
TGATGACAGAGGTTCTTGCACATAAGATAAGGGCAGTGGAAAAGAAACCTATTCCCCGAATCAAGCGGAA
GAATAACTCAACAACAACAAACAACAGTAAGCCTTCGTCACTGCCAACCTTAGGGAGTAACACTGAGACC
GTGCAACCTGAAGTAAAAAGTGAAACCGAACCCCATTTTATCTTAAAAAGTTCAGACAACACTAAAACTT
ATTCGCTGATGCCATCCGCTCCTCACCCAGTGAAAGAGGCATCTCCAGGCTTCTCCTGGTCCCCGAAGAC
TGCTTCAGCCACACCAGCTCCACTGAAGAATGACGCAACAGCCTCATGCGGGTTTTCAGAAAGAAGCAGC
ACTCCCCACTGTACGATGCCTTCGGGAAGACTCAGTGGTGCCAATGCTGCAGCTGCTGATGGCCCTGGCA
TTTCACAGCTTGGCGAAGTGGCTCCTCTCCCCACCCTGTCTGCTCCTGTGATGGAGCCCCTCATTAATTC
TGAGCCTTCCACTGGTGTGACTGAGCCGCTAACGCCTCATCAGCCAAACCACCAGCCCTCCTTCCTCACC
TCTCCTCAAGACCTTGCCTCTTCTCCAATGGAAGAAGATGAGCAGCATTCTGAAGCAGATGAGCCTCCAT
CAGACGAACCCCTATCTGATGACCCCCTGTCACCTGCTGAGGAGAAATTGCCCCACATTGATGAGTATTG
GTCAGACAGTGAGCACATCTTTTTGGATGCAAATATTGGTGGGGTGGCCATCGCACCTGCTCACGGCTCG
GTTTTGATTGAGTGTGCCCGGCGAGAGCTGCACGCTACCACTCCTGTTGAGCACCCCAACCGTAATCATC
CAACCCGCCTCTCCCTTGTCTTTTACCAGCACAAAAACCTAAATAAGCCCCAACATGGTTTTGAACTAAA
CAAGATTAAGTTTGAGGCTAAAGAAGCTAAGAATAAGAAAATGAAGGCCTCAGAGCAAAAAGACCAGGCA
GCTAATGAAGGTCCAGAACAGTCCTCTGAAGTAAATGAATTGAACCAAATTCCTTCTCATAAAGCATTAA
CATTAACCCATGACAATGTTGTCACCGTGTCCCCTTATGCTCTCACACACGTTGCGGGGCCCTATAACCA
TTGGGTCTGAAAGGGTGGGCGCGCCGACCCAGCTTTCTTGTACAAAGTGGTTCGATAATTCTTAATTAAC
TAGTTCTAGAGCGGCCGCCACCGCGGTGGAGCTCCTAGGTGAGTCTAGAGAGTTAATTAAGACCCGGGAC
TAGTCCCTAGAGTCCTGCTTTAATGAGATATGCGAGACGCCTATGATCGCATGATATTTGCTTTCAATTC
TGTTGTGCACGTTGTAAAAAACCTGAGCATGTGTAGCTCAGATCCTTACCGCCGGTTTCGGTTCATTCTA
ATGAATATATCACCCGTTACTATCGTATTTTTATGAATAATATTCTCCGTTCAATTTACTGATTGTACCC
TACTACTTATATGTACAATATTAAAATGAAAACAATATATTGTGCTGAATAGGTTTATAGCGACATCTAT
GATAGAGCGCCACAATAACAAACAATTGCGTTTTATTATTACAAATCCAATTTTAAAAAAAGCGGCAGAA
CCGGTCAAACCTAAAAGACTGATTACATAAATCTTATTCAAATTTCAAAAGTGCCCCAGGGGCTAGTATC
TACGACACACCGAGCGGCGAACTAATAACGCTCACTGAAGGGAACTCCGGTTCCCCGCCGGCGCGCATGG
GTGAGATTCCTTGAAGTTGAGTATTGGCCGTCCGCTCTACCGAAAGTTACGGGCACCATTCAACCCGGTC
CAGCACGGCGGCCGGGTAACCGACTTGCTGCCCCGAGAATTATGCAGCATTTTTTTGGTGTATGTGGGCC
CCAAATGAAGTGCAGGTCAAACCTTGACAGTGACGACAAATCGTTGGGCGGGTCCAGGGCGAATTTTGCG
ACGAGCTCGAATTCGTAATCATGTCATAGCTGTTTCCTGTGTGAAATTGTTATCCGCTCACAATTCCACA
CAACATACGAGCCGGAAGCATAAAGTGTAAAGCCTGGGGTGCCTAATGAGTGAGCTAACTCACATTAATT
GCGTTGCGCTCACTGCCCGCTTTCCAGTCGGGAAACCTGTCGTGCCAGCTGCATTAATGAATCGGCCAAC
GCGCGGGGAGAGGCGGTTTGCGTATTGGCTAGAGCAGCTTGCCAACATGGTGGAGCACGACACTCTCGTC
TACTCCAAGAATATCAAAGATACAGTCTCAGAAGACCAAAGGGCTATTGAGACTTTTCAACAAAGGGTAA
TATCGGGAAACCTCCTCGGATTCCATTGCCCAGCTATCTGTCACTTCATCAAAAGGACAGTAGAAAAGGA
AGGTGGCACCTACAAATGCCATCATTGCGATAAAGGAAAGGCTATCGTTCAAGATGCCTCTGCCGACAGT
GGTCCCAAAGATGGACCCCCACCCACGAGGAGCATCGTGGAAAAAGAAGACGTTCCAACCACGTCTTCAA
AGCAAGTGGATTGATGTGAACATGGTGGAGCACGACACTCTCGTCTACTCCAAGAATATCAAAGATACAG
TCTCAGAAGACCAAAGGGCTATTGAGACTTTTCAACAAAGGGTAATATCGGGAAACCTCCTCGGATTCCA
TTGCCCAGCTATCTGTCACTTCATCAAAAGGACAGTAGAAAAGGAAGGTGGCACCTACAAATGCCATCAT
TGCGATAAAGGAAAGGCTATCGTTCAAGATGCCTCTGCCGACAGTGGTCCCAAAGATGGACCCCCACCCA
CGAGGAGCATCGTGGAAAAAGAAGACGTTCCAACCACGTCTTCAAAGCAAGTGGATTGATGTGATATCTC
CACTGACGTAAGGGATGACGCACAATCCCACTATCCTTCGCAAGACCCTTCCTCTATATAAGGAAGTTCA
TTTCATTTGGAGAGGACACGCTGAAATCACCAGTCTCTCTCTACAAATCTATCTCTCTCGAGTCTACCAT
GAGCCCAGAACGACGCCCGGCCGACATCCGCCGTGCCACCGAGGCGGACATGCCGGCGGTCTGCACCATC
GTCAACCACTACATCGAGACAAGCACGGTCAACTTCCGTACCGAGCCGCAGGAACCGCAGGAGTGGACGG
ACGACCTCGTCCGTCTGCGGGAGCGCTATCCCTGGCTCGTCGCCGAGGTGGACGGCGAGGTCGCCGGCAT
CGCCTACGCGGGCCCCTGGAAGGCACGCAACGCCTACGACTGGACGGCCGAGTCGACCGTGTACGTCTCC
CCCCGCCACCAGCGGACGGGACTGGGCTCCACGCTCTACACCCACCTGCTGAAGTCCCTGGAGGCACAGG
GCTTCAAGAGCGTGGTCGCTGTCATCGGGCTGCCCAACGACCCGAGCGTGCGCATGCACGAGGCGCTCGG
ATATGCCCCCCGCGGCATGCTGCGGGCGGCCGGCTTCAAGCACGGGAACTGGCATGACGTGGGTTTCTGG
CAGCTGGACTTCAGCCTGCCGGTACCGCCCCGTCCGGTCCTGCCCGTCACCGAGATTTGACTCGAGTTTC
TCCATAATAATGTGTGAGTAGTTCCCAGATAAGGGAATTAGGGTTCCTATAGGGTTTCGCTCATGTGTTG
AGCATATAAGAAACCCTTAGTATGTATTTGTATTTGTAAAATACTTCTATCAATAAAATTTCTAATTCCT
AAAACCAAAATCCAGTACTAAAATCCAGATCCCCCGAATTAATTCGGCGTTAATTCAGTACATTAAAAAC
GTCCGCAATGTGTTATTAAGTTGTCTAAGCGTCAATTTGTTTACACCACAATATATCCTGCCACCAGCCA
GCCAACAGCTCCCCGACCGGCAGCTCGGCACAAAATCACCACTCGATACAGGCAGCCCATCAGTCCGGGA
CGGCGTCAGCGGGAGAGCCGTTGTAAGGCGGCAGACTTTGCTCATGTTACCGATGCTATTCGGAAGAACG
GCAACTAAGCTGCCGGGTTTGAAACACGGATGATCTCGCGGAGGGTAGCATGTTGATTGTAACGATGACA
GAGCGTTGCTGCCTGTGATCACCGCGGTTTCAAAATCGGCTCCGTCGATACTATGTTATACGCCAACTTT
GAAAACAACTTTGAAAAAGCTGTTTTCTGGTATTTAAGGTTTTAGAATGCAAGGAACAGTGAATTGGAGT
TCGTCTTGTTATAATTAGCTTCTTGGGGTATCTTTAAATACTGTAGAAAAGAGGAAGGAAATAATAAATG
GCTAAAATGAGAATATCACCGGAATTGAAAAAACTGATCGAAAAATACCGCTGCGTAAAAGATACGGAAG
GAATGTCTCCTGCTAAGGTATATAAGCTGGTGGGAGAAAATGAAAACCTATATTTAAAAATGACGGACAG
CCGGTATAAAGGGACCACCTATGATGTGGAACGGGAAAAGGACATGATGCTATGGCTGGAAGGAAAGCTG
CCTGTTCCAAAGGTCCTGCACTTTGAACGGCATGATGGCTGGAGCAATCTGCTCATGAGTGAGGCCGATG
GCGTCCTTTGCTCGGAAGAGTATGAAGATGAACAAAGCCCTGAAAAGATTATCGAGCTGTATGCGGAGTG
CATCAGGCTCTTTCACTCCATCGACATATCGGATTGTCCCTATACGAATAGCTTAGACAGCCGCTTAGCC
GAATTGGATTACTTACTGAATAACGATCTGGCCGATGTGGATTGCGAAAACTGGGAAGAAGACACTCCAT
TTAAAGATCCGCGCGAGCTGTATGATTTTTTAAAGACGGAAAAGCCCGAAGAGGAACTTGTCTTTTCCCA
CGGCGACCTGGGAGACAGCAACATCTTTGTGAAAGATGGCAAAGTAAGTGGCTTTATTGATCTTGGGAGA
AGCGGCAGGGCGGACAAGTGGTATGACATTGCCTTCTGCGTCCGGTCGATCAGGGAGGATATCGGGGAAG
AACAGTATGTCGAGCTATTTTTTGACTTACTGGGGATCAAGCCTGATTGGGAGAAAATAAAATATTATAT
TTTACTGGATGAATTGTTTTAGTACCTAGAATGCATGACCAAAATCCCTTAACGCTGATGAATCCCCTAA
TGATTTTTATCAAAATCATTAAGTTAAGGTAGATACACATCTTGTCATATGATCAAATGGTTTCGCCAAA
AATCAATAATCAGACAACAAAATGTGCGAACTCGATATTTTACACGACTCTCTTTACCAATTCTGCCCCG
AATTACACTTAAAACGACTCAACAGCTTAACGTTGGCTTGCCACGCCTTACTTGACTGTAAAACTCTCAC
TCTTACCGAACTTGGCCGTAACCTGCCAACCAAAGCGAGAACAAAACATAACATCAAACGAATCGACCGA
TTGTTAGGTAATCGTCACCTCCACAAAGAGCGACTCGCTGTATACCGTTGGCATGCTAGCTTTATCTGTT
CGGGCAATACGATGCCCATTGTACTTGTTGACTGGTCTGATATCCGTGAGCAAAAACGGCTTATGGTATT
GCGAGCTTCAGTCGCACTACACGGTCGTTCTGTTACTCTTTATGAGAAAGCGTTCCCGCTTTCAGAGCAA
TGTTCAAAGAAAGCTCATGACCAATTTCTAGCCGACCTTGCGAGCATTCTACCGAGTAACACCACACCGC
TCATTGTCAGTGATGCTGGCTTTAAAGTGCCATGGTATAAATCCGTTGAGAAGCTGGGTTGGTACTGGTT
AAGTCGAGTAAGAGGAAAAGTACAATATGCAGACCTAGGAGCGGAAAACTGGAAACCTATCAGCAACTTA
CATGATATGTCATCTAGTCACTCAAAGACTTTAGGCTATAAGAGGCTGACTAAAAGCAATCCAATCTCAT
GCCAAATTCTATTGTATAAATCTCGCTCTAAAGGCCGAAAAAATCAGCGCTCGACACGGACTCATTGTCA
CCACCCGTCACCTAAAATCTACTCAGCGTCGGCAAAGGAGCCATGGATTCTAGCAACTAACTTACCTGTT
GAAATTCGAACACCCAAACAACTTGTTAATATCTATTCGAAGCGAATGCAGATTGAAGAAACCTTCCGAG
ACTTGAAAAGTCCTGCCTACGGACTAGGCCTACGCCATAGCCGAACGAGCAGCTCAGAGCGTTTTGATAT
CATGCTGCTAATCGCCCTGATGCTTCAACTAACATGTTGGCTTGCGGGCGTTCATGCTCAGAAACAAGGT
TGGGACAAGCACTTCCAGGCTAACACAGTCAGAAATCGAAACGTACTCTCAACAGTTCGCTTAGGCATGG
AAGTTTTGCGGCATTCTGGCTACACAATAACAAGGGAAGACTTACTCGTGGCTGCAACCCTACTAGCTCA
AAATTTATTCACACATGGTTACGCTTTGGGGAAATTATGAGGGGATCTCTCAGCCCTTAACGTGAGTTTT
CGTTCCACTGAGCGTCAGACCCCGTAGAAAAGATCAAAGGATCTTCTTGAGATCCTTTTTTTCTGCGCGT
AATCTGCTGCTTGCAAACAAAAAAACCACCGCTACCAGCGGTGGTTTGTTTGCCGGATCAAGAGCTACCA
ACTCTTTTTCCGAAGGTAACTGGCTTCAGCAGAGCGCAGATACCAAATACTGTCCTTCTAGTGTAGCCGT
AGTTAGGCCACCACTTCAAGAACTCTGTAGCACCGCCTACATACCTCGCTCTGCTAATCCTGTTACCAGT
GGCTGCTGCCAGTGGCGATAAGTCGTGTCTTACCGGGTTGGACTCAAGACGATAGTTACCGGATAAGGCG
CAGCGGTCGGGCTGAACGGGGGGTTCGTGCACACAGCCCAGCTTGGAGCGAACGACCTACACCGAACTGA
GATACCTACAGCGTGAGCTATGAGAAAGCGCCACGCTTCCCGAAGGGAGAAAGGCGGACAGGTATCCGGT
AAGCGGCAGGGTCGGAACAGGAGAGCGCACGAGGGAGCTTCCAGGGGGAAACGCCTGGTATCTTTATAGT
CCTGTCGGGTTTCGCCACCTCTGACTTGAGCGTCGATTTTTGTGATGCTCGTCAGGGGGGCGGAGCCTAT
GGAAAAACGCCAGCAACGCGGCCTTTTTACGGTTCCTGGCCTTTTGCTGGCCTTTTGCTCACATGTTCTT
TCCTGCGTTATCCCCTGATTCTGTGGATAACCGTATTACCGCCTTTGAGTGAGCTGATACCGCTCGCCGC
AGCCGAACGACCGAGCGCAGCGAGTCAGTGAGCGAGGAAGCGGAAGAGCGCCTGATGCGGTATTTTCTCC
TTACGCATCTGTGCGGTATTTCACACCGCATATGGTGCACTCTCAGTACAATCTGCTCTGATGCCGCATA
GTTAAGCCAGTATACACTCCGCTATCGCTACGTGACTGGGTCATGGCTGCGCCCCGACACCCGCCAACAC
CCGCTGACGCGCCCTGACGGGCTTGTCTGCTCCCGGCATCCGCTTACAGACAAGCTGTGACCGTCTCCGG
GAGCTGCATGTGTCAGAGGTTTTCACCGTCATCACCGAAACGCGCGAGGCAGGGTGCCTTGATGTGGGCG
CCTTATTTGCCGACTACCTTGGTGATCTCGCCTTTCACGTAGTGGACAAATTCTTCCAACTGATCTGCGC
GCGAGGCCAAGCGATCTTCTTCTTGTCCAAGATAAGCCTGTCTAGCTTCAAGTATGACGGGCTGATACTG
GGCCGGCAGGCGCTCCATTGCCCAGTCGGCAGCGACATCCTTCGGCGCGATTTTGCCGGTTACTGCGCTG
TACCAAATGCGGGACAACGTAAGCACTACATTTCGCTCATCGCCAGCCCAGTCGGGCGGCGAGTTCCATA
GCGTTAAGGTTTCATTTAGCGCCTCAAATAGATCCTGTTCAGGAACCGGATCAAAGAGTTCCTCCGCCGC
TGGACCTACCAAGGCAACGCTATGTTCTCTTGCTTTTGTCAGCAAGATAGCCAGATCAATGTCGATCGTG
GCTGGCTCGAAGATACCTGCAAGAATGTCATTGCGCTGCCATTCTCCAAATTGCAGTTCGCGCTTAGCTG
GATAACGCCACGGAATGATGTCGTCGTGCACAACAATGGTGACTTCTACAGCGCGGAGAATCTCGCTCTC
TCCAGGGGAAGCCGAAGTTTCCAAAAGGTCGTTGATCAAAGCTCGCCGCGTTGTTTCATCAAGCCTTACG
GTCACCGTAACCAGCAAATCAATATCACTGTGTGGCTTCAGGCCGCCATCCACTGCGGAGCCGTACAAAT
GTACGGCCAGCAACGTCGGTTCGAGATGGCGCTCGATGACGCCAACTACCTCTGATAGTTGAGTCGATAC
TTCGGCGATCACCGCTTCCCTCAT
