>Addgene plasmid #106434 | pUBQ10::ZF1CACTA1_3xFLAG_TET1cd | depositor partial sequence | sequence record 201779 | pUBQ10::ZF2CACTA1_3xFlag_TET1cd
AGTCTAGCTCAACAGAGCTTTTAACCCAAATTGGTACAATAGAATACAACTTTAGATCATAATTCTCAAA
AGAAAGAGATTCCTTAGCTATTCTATCTGCCACTCCATTTCCTTCTCGGCTTGTATGCACAAGCATAAAA
TCCTCAAACTTGCTAAGTAGATACTTTATGTCTTGGATAATTGGATTGAGACTTGACAAGCATAACTTTC
ATGTAACCAAAGACACAAGTTGCTGAGAATCCACCTCAAAAATGATCTTCCTATAATTGAATCGGGATAA
TGACAGCACAGCCCATCTAAGAGCCTCCACTTCTACTTCCAGCACGCTTCTTACTTTTACCACAGCTCTT
GCACCTAACCATAACACCTTCCCTGTATGATCGCGAAGCACCCACCCTAAGCCACATTTTAATCCTTCTG
TTGGCCATGCCCCATCAAAGTTGCACTTAACCCAAGATTGTGGTGGAGCTTCCCATGTTTCTCGTCTGTC
CCGACGGTGTTGTGGTTGGTGCTTTCCTTACATTCTGAGCCTCTTTCCTTCTAATCCACTCATCTGCATC
TTCTTGTGTCCTTACTAATACCTCATTGGTTCCAAATTCCCTCCCTTTAAGCACCAGCTCGTTTCTGTTC
TTCCACAGCCTCCCAAGTATCCAAGGGACTAAAGCCTCCACATTCTTCAGATCAGGATATTCTTGTTTAA
GATGTTGAACTCTATGGAGGTTTGTATGAACTGATGATCTAGGACCGGATAAGTTCCCTTCTTCATAGCG
AACTTATTCAAAGAATGTTTTGTGTATCATTCTTGTTACATTGTTATTAATGAAAAAATATTATTGGTCA
TTGGACTGAACACGAGTGTTAAATATGGACCAGGCCCCAAATAAGATCCATTGATATATGAATTAAATAA
CAAGAATAAATCGAGTCACCAAACCACTTGCCTTTTTTAACGAGACTTGTTCACCAACTTGATACAAAAG
TCATTATCCTATGCAAATCAATAATCATACAAAAATATCCAATAACACTAAAAAATTAAAAGAAATGGAT
AATTTCACAATATGTTATACGATAAAGAAGTTACTTTTCCAAGAAATTCACTGATTTTATAAGCCCACTT
GCATTAGATAAATGGCAAAAAAAAACAAAAAGGAAAAGAAATAAAGCACGAAGAATTCTAGAAAATACGA
AATACGCTTCAATGCAGTGGGACCCACGGTTCAATTATTGCCAATTTTCAGCTCCACCGTATATTTAAAA
AATAAAACGATAATGCTAAAAAAATATAAATCGTAACGATCGTTAAATCTCAACGGCTGGATCTTATGAC
GACCGTTAGAAATTGTGGTTGTCGACGAGTCAGTAATAAACGGCGTCAAAGTGGTTGCAGCCGGCACACA
CGAGTCGTGTTTATCAACTCAAAGCACAAATACTTTTCCTCAACCTAAAAATAAGGCAATTAGCCAAAAA
CAACTTTGCGTGTAAACAACGCTCAATACACGTGTCATTTTATTATTAGCTATTGCTTCACCGCCTTAGC
TTTCTCGTGACCTAGTCGTCCTCGTCTTTTCTTCTTCTTCTTCTATAAAACAATACCCAAAGAGCTCTTC
TTCTTCACAATTCAGATTTCAATTTCTCAAAATCTTAAAAACTTTCTCTCAATTCTCTCTACCGTGATCA
AGGTAAATTTCTGTGTTCCTTATTCTCTCAAAATCTTCGATTTTGTTTTCGTTCGATCCCAATTTCGTAT
ATGTTCTTTGGTTTAGATTCTGTTAATCTTAGATCGAAGACGATTTTCTGGGTTTGATCGTTAGATATCA
TCTTAATTCTCGATTAGGGTTTCATAGATATCATCCGATTTGTTCAAATAATTTGAGTTTTGTCGAATAA
TTACTCTTCGATTTGTGATTTCTATCTAGATCTGGTGTTAGTTTCTAGTTTGTGCGATCGAATTTGTCGA
TTAATCTGAGTTTTTCTGATTAACAGATGGTTGAGAAGCCCTATAAGTGCCCCGAGTGTGGGAAGTCTTT
CAGCAGGGAAGATAACCTCCACACTCATCAAAGAACGCATACGGGAGAAAAGCCTTACAAATGTCCGGAA
TGTGGGAAATCATTCAGCCAATCAAGCAATCTCGTGAGACATCAACGTACACATACAGGGGAAAAACCAT
ATAAGTGCCCCGAATGCGGTAAGTCATTTTCACACCGTACTACTCTGACAAACCATCAACGTACCCATAC
TGGGGAGAAGCCTTATAAATGTCCTGAGTGTGGGAAGAGCTTCTCTCAGAGGGCGCATTTGGAGCGTCAC
CAGAGGACACATACCGGCGAAAAACCGTACAAATGTCCTGAATGTGGAAAGTCATTCTCACGTAGTGACA
ATCTCGTCAGGCACCAGCGTACTCATACTGGAGAGAAACCCTACAAGTGTCCTGAATGTGGTAAGTCCTT
CAGTCAATCCTCCAGCCTAGTGAGACATCAAAGGACGCATACCGGGAACCGCGCCAAGCTTGGTACCGAC
TACAAAGACGATGACGACAAAGACTACAAAGACGATGACGACAAAGACTACAAAGACGATGACGACAAAG
GATCCCTTGAGGTTCTTTTCGGCGCGCCAAGCTATCAAACAAGTTTGTACAAAAAAGCAGGCTCCGCGGC
CGCCCCCTTCACCATGGGATCCCTGCCCACCTGCAGCTGTCTTGATCGAGTTATACAAAAAGACAAAGGC
CCATATTATACACACCTTGGGGCAGGACCAAGTGTTGCTGCTGTCAGGGAAATCATGGAGAATAGGTATG
GTCAAAAAGGAAACGCAATAAGGATAGAAATAGTAGTGTACACCGGTAAAGAAGGGAAAAGCTCTCATGG
GTGTCCAATTGCTAAGTGGGTTTTAAGAAGAAGCAGTGATGAAGAAAAAGTTCTTTGTTTGGTCCGGCAG
CGTACAGGCCACCACTGTCCAACTGCTGTGATGGTGGTGCTCATCATGGTGTGGGATGGCATCCCTCTTC
CAATGGCCGACCGGCTATACACAGAGCTCACAGAGAATCTAAAGTCATACAATGGGCACCCTACCGACAG
AAGATGCACCCTCAATGAAAATCGTACCTGTACATGTCAAGGAATTGATCCAGAGACTTGTGGAGCTTCA
TTCTCTTTTGGCTGTTCATGGAGTATGTACTTTAATGGCTGTAAGTTTGGTAGAAGCCCAAGCCCCAGAA
GATTTAGAATTGATCCAAGCTCTCCCTTACATGAAAAAAACCTTGAAGATAACTTACAGAGTTTGGCTAC
ACGATTAGCTCCAATTTATAAGCAGTATGCTCCAGTAGCTTACCAAAATCAGGTGGAATATGAAAATGTT
GCCCGAGAATGTCGGCTTGGCAGCAAGGAAGGTCGACCCTTCTCTGGGGTCACTGCTTGCCTGGACTTCT
GTGCTCATCCCCACAGGGACATTCACAACATGAATAATGGAAGCACTGTGGTTTGTACCTTAACTCGAGA
AGATAACCGCTCTTTGGGTGTTATTCCTCAAGATGAGCAGCTCCATGTGCTACCTCTTTATAAGCTTTCA
GACACAGATGAGTTTGGCTCCAAGGAAGGAATGGAAGCCAAGATCAAATCTGGGGCCATCGAGGTCCTGG
CACCCCGCCGCAAAAAAAGAACGTGTTTCACTCAGCCTGTTCCCCGTTCTGGAAAGAAGAGGGCTGCGAT
GATGACAGAGGTTCTTGCACATAAGATAAGGGCAGTGGAAAAGAAACCTATTCCCCGAATCAAGCGGAAG
AATAACTCAACAACAACAAACAACAGTAAGCCTTCGTCACTGCCAACCTTAGGGAGTAACACTGAGACCG
TGCAACCTGAAGTAAAAAGTGAAACCGAACCCCATTTTATCTTAAAAAGTTCAGACAACACTAAAACTTA
TTCGCTGATGCCATCCGCTCCTCACCCAGTGAAAGAGGCATCTCCAGGCTTCTCCTGGTCCCCGAAGACT
GCTTCAGCCACACCAGCTCCACTGAAGAATGACGCAACAGCCTCATGCGGGTTTTCAGAAAGAAGCAGCA
CTCCCCACTGTACGATGCCTTCGGGAAGACTCAGTGGTGCCAATGCTGCAGCTGCTGATGGCCCTGGCAT
TTCACAGCTTGGCGAAGTGGCTCCTCTCCCCACCCTGTCTGCTCCTGTGATGGAGCCCCTCATTAATTCT
GAGCCTTCCACTGGTGTGACTGAGCCGCTAACGCCTCATCAGCCAAACCACCAGCCCTCCTTCCTCACCT
CTCCTCAAGACCTTGCCTCTTCTCCAATGGAAGAAGATGAGCAGCATTCTGAAGCAGATGAGCCTCCATC
AGACGAACCCCTATCTGATGACCCCCTGTCACCTGCTGAGGAGAAATTGCCCCACATTGATGAGTATTGG
TCAGACAGTGAGCACATCTTTTTGGATGCAAATATTGGTGGGGTGGCCATCGCACCTGCTCACGGCTCGG
TTTTGATTGAGTGTGCCCGGCGAGAGCTGCACGCTACCACTCCTGTTGAGCACCCCAACCGTAATCATCC
AACCCGCCTCTCCCTTGTCTTTTACCAGCACAAAAACCTAAATAAGCCCCAACATGGTTTTGAACTAAAC
AAGATTAAGTTTGAGGCTAAAGAAGCTAAGAATAAGAAAATGAAGGCCTCAGAGCAAAAAGACCAGGCAG
CTAATGAAGGTCCAGAACAGTCCTCTGAAGTAAATGAATTGAACCAAATTCCTTCTCATAAAGCATTAAC
ATTAACCCATGACAATGTTGTCACCGTGTCCCCTTATGCTCTCACACACGTTGCGGGGCCCTATAACCAT
TGGGTCTGAAAGGGTGGGCGCGCCGACCCAGCTTTCTTGTACAAAGTGGTTCGATAATTCTTAATTAACT
AGTTCTAGAGCGGCCGCCACCGCGGTGGAGCTCCTAGGTGAGTCTAGAGAGTTAATTAAGACCCGGGACT
AGTCCCTAGAGTCCTGCTTTAATGAGATATGCGAGACGCCTATGATCGCATGATATTTGCTTTCAATTCT
GTTGTGCACGTTGTAAAAAACCTGAGCATGTGTAGCTCAGATCCTTACCGCCGGTTTCGGTTCATTCTAA
TGAATATATCACCCGTTACTATCGTATTTTTATGAATAATATTCTCCGTTCAATTTACTGATTGTACCCT
ACTACTTATATGTACAATATTAAAATGAAAACAATATATTGTGCTGAATAGGTTTATAGCGACATCTATG
ATAGAGCGCCACAATAACAAACAATTGCGTTTTATTATTACAAATCCAATTTTAAAAAAAGCGGCAGAAC
CGGTCAAACCTAAAAGACTGATTACATAAATCTTATTCAAATTTCAAAAGTGCCCCAGGGGCTAGTATCT
ACGACACACCGAGCGGCGAACTAATAACGCTCACTGAAGGGAACTCCGGTTCCCCGCCGGCGCGCATGGG
TGAGATTCCTTGAAGTTGAGTATTGGCCGTCCGCTCTACCGAAAGTTACGGGCACCATTCAACCCGGTCC
AGCACGGCGGCCGGGTAACCGACTTGCTGCCCCGAGAATTATGCAGCATTTTTTTGGTGTATGTGGGCCC
CAAATGAAGTGCAGGTCAAACCTTGACAGTGACGACAAATCGTTGGGCGGGTCCAGGGCGAATTTTGCGA
CGAGCT
