>Addgene plasmid #106434 | pUBQ10::ZF1CACTA1_3xFLAG_TET1cd | depositor partial sequence | sequence record 201780 | pUBQ10
AGTCTAGCTCAACAGAGCTTTTAACCCAAATTGGTACAATAGAATACAACTTTAGATCATAATTCTCAAA
AGAAAGAGATTCCTTAGCTATTCTATCTGCCACTCCATTTCCTTCTCGGCTTGTATGCACAAGCATAAAA
TCCTCAAACTTGCTAAGTAGATACTTTATGTCTTGGATAATTGGATTGAGACTTGACAAGCATAACTTTC
ATGTAACCAAAGACACAAGTTGCTGAGAATCCACCTCAAAAATGATCTTCCTATAATTGAATCGGGATAA
TGACAGCACAGCCCATCTAAGAGCCTCCACTTCTACTTCCAGCACGCTTCTTACTTTTACCACAGCTCTT
GCACCTAACCATAACACCTTCCCTGTATGATCGCGAAGCACCCACCCTAAGCCACATTTTAATCCTTCTG
TTGGCCATGCCCCATCAAAGTTGCACTTAACCCAAGATTGTGGTGGAGCTTCCCATGTTTCTCGTCTGTC
CCGACGGTGTTGTGGTTGGTGCTTTCCTTACATTCTGAGCCTCTTTCCTTCTAATCCACTCATCTGCATC
TTCTTGTGTCCTTACTAATACCTCATTGGTTCCAAATTCCCTCCCTTTAAGCACCAGCTCGTTTCTGTTC
TTCCACAGCCTCCCAAGTATCCAAGGGACTAAAGCCTCCACATTCTTCAGATCAGGATATTCTTGTTTAA
GATGTTGAACTCTATGGAGGTTTGTATGAACTGATGATCTAGGACCGGATAAGTTCCCTTCTTCATAGCG
AACTTATTCAAAGAATGTTTTGTGTATCATTCTTGTTACATTGTTATTAATGAAAAAATATTATTGGTCA
TTGGACTGAACACGAGTGTTAAATATGGACCAGGCCCCAAATAAGATCCATTGATATATGAATTAAATAA
CAAGAATAAATCGAGTCACCAAACCACTTGCCTTTTTTAACGAGACTTGTTCACCAACTTGATACAAAAG
TCATTATCCTATGCAAATCAATAATCATACAAAAATATCCAATAACACTAAAAAATTAAAAGAAATGGAT
AATTTCACAATATGTTATACGATAAAGAAGTTACTTTTCCAAGAAATTCACTGATTTTATAAGCCCACTT
GCATTAGATAAATGGCAAAAAAAAACAAAAAGGAAAAGAAATAAAGCACGAAGAATTCTAGAAAATACGA
AATACGCTTCAATGCAGTGGGACCCACGGTTCAATTATTGCCAATTTTCAGCTCCACCGTATATTTAAAA
AATAAAACGATAATGCTAAAAAAATATAAATCGTAACGATCGTTAAATCTCAACGGCTGGATCTTATGAC
GACCGTTAGAAATTGTGGTTGTCGACGAGTCAGTAATAAACGGCGTCAAAGTGGTTGCAGCCGGCACACA
CGAGTCGTGTTTATCAACTCAAAGCACAAATACTTTTCCTCAACCTAAAAATAAGGCAATTAGCCAAAAA
CAACTTTGCGTGTAAACAACGCTCAATACACGTGTCATTTTATTATTAGCTATTGCTTCACCGCCTTAGC
TTTCTCGTGACCTAGTCGTCCTCGTCTTTTCTTCTTCTTCTTCTATAAAACAATACCCAAAGAGCTCTTC
TTCTTCACAATTCAGATTTCAATTTCTCAAAATCTTAAAAACTTTCTCTCAATTCTCTCTACCGTGATCA
AGGTAAATTTCTGTGTTCCTTATTCTCTCAAAATCTTCGATTTTGTTTTCGTTCGATCCCAATTTCGTAT
ATGTTCTTTGGTTTAGATTCTGTTAATCTTAGATCGAAGACGATTTTCTGGGTTTGATCGTTAGATATCA
TCTTAATTCTCGATTAGGGTTTCATAGATATCATCCGATTTGTTCAAATAATTTGAGTTTTGTCGAATAA
TTACTCTTCGATTTGTGATTTCTATCTAGATCTGGTGTTAGTTTCTAGTTTGTGCGATCGAATTTGTCGA
TTAATCTGAGTTTTTCTGATTAACAG
