>Addgene plasmid #106434 | pUBQ10::ZF1CACTA1_3xFLAG_TET1cd | depositor partial sequence | sequence record 201781 | ZF2CACTA1
GAGAAGCCCTATAAGTGCCCCGAGTGTGGGAAGTCTTTCAGCAGGGAAGATAACCTCCACACTCATCAAA
GAACGCATACGGGAGAAAAGCCTTACAAATGTCCGGAATGTGGGAAATCATTCAGCCAATCAAGCAATCT
CGTGAGACATCAACGTACACATACAGGGGAAAAACCATATAAGTGCCCCGAATGCGGTAAGTCATTTTCA
CACCGTACTACTCTGACAAACCATCAACGTACCCATACTGGGGAGAAGCCTTATAAATGTCCTGAGTGTG
GGAAGAGCTTCTCTCAGAGGGCGCATTTGGAGCGTCACCAGAGGACACATACCGGCGAAAAACCGTACAA
ATGTCCTGAATGTGGAAAGTCATTCTCACGTAGTGACAATCTCGTCAGGCACCAGCGTACTCATACTGGA
GAGAAACCCTACAAGTGTCCTGAATGTGGTAAGTCCTTCAGTCAATCCTCCAGCCTAGTGAGACATCAAA
GGACGCATACCGGG
