>Addgene plasmid #106434 | pUBQ10::ZF1CACTA1_3xFLAG_TET1cd | depositor partial sequence | sequence record 201782 | 3xFLAG
CGCGCCAAGCTTGGTACCGACTACAAAGACGATGACGACAAAGACTACAAAGACGATGACGACAAAGACT
ACAAAGACGATGACGACAAAGGATCCCTTGAGGTTCTTTTC
