>Addgene plasmid #106434 | pUBQ10::ZF1CACTA1_3xFLAG_TET1cd | depositor partial sequence | sequence record 201783 | TET1cd
ATGGGATCCCTGCCCACCTGCAGCTGTCTTGATCGAGTTATACAAAAAGACAAAGGCCCATATTATACAC
ACCTTGGGGCAGGACCAAGTGTTGCTGCTGTCAGGGAAATCATGGAGAATAGGTATGGTCAAAAAGGAAA
CGCAATAAGGATAGAAATAGTAGTGTACACCGGTAAAGAAGGGAAAAGCTCTCATGGGTGTCCAATTGCT
AAGTGGGTTTTAAGAAGAAGCAGTGATGAAGAAAAAGTTCTTTGTTTGGTCCGGCAGCGTACAGGCCACC
ACTGTCCAACTGCTGTGATGGTGGTGCTCATCATGGTGTGGGATGGCATCCCTCTTCCAATGGCCGACCG
GCTATACACAGAGCTCACAGAGAATCTAAAGTCATACAATGGGCACCCTACCGACAGAAGATGCACCCTC
AATGAAAATCGTACCTGTACATGTCAAGGAATTGATCCAGAGACTTGTGGAGCTTCATTCTCTTTTGGCT
GTTCATGGAGTATGTACTTTAATGGCTGTAAGTTTGGTAGAAGCCCAAGCCCCAGAAGATTTAGAATTGA
TCCAAGCTCTCCCTTACATGAAAAAAACCTTGAAGATAACTTACAGAGTTTGGCTACACGATTAGCTCCA
ATTTATAAGCAGTATGCTCCAGTAGCTTACCAAAATCAGGTGGAATATGAAAATGTTGCCCGAGAATGTC
GGCTTGGCAGCAAGGAAGGTCGACCCTTCTCTGGGGTCACTGCTTGCCTGGACTTCTGTGCTCATCCCCA
CAGGGACATTCACAACATGAATAATGGAAGCACTGTGGTTTGTACCTTAACTCGAGAAGATAACCGCTCT
TTGGGTGTTATTCCTCAAGATGAGCAGCTCCATGTGCTACCTCTTTATAAGCTTTCAGACACAGATGAGT
TTGGCTCCAAGGAAGGAATGGAAGCCAAGATCAAATCTGGGGCCATCGAGGTCCTGGCACCCCGCCGCAA
AAAAAGAACGTGTTTCACTCAGCCTGTTCCCCGTTCTGGAAAGAAGAGGGCTGCGATGATGACAGAGGTT
CTTGCACATAAGATAAGGGCAGTGGAAAAGAAACCTATTCCCCGAATCAAGCGGAAGAATAACTCAACAA
CAACAAACAACAGTAAGCCTTCGTCACTGCCAACCTTAGGGAGTAACACTGAGACCGTGCAACCTGAAGT
AAAAAGTGAAACCGAACCCCATTTTATCTTAAAAAGTTCAGACAACACTAAAACTTATTCGCTGATGCCA
TCCGCTCCTCACCCAGTGAAAGAGGCATCTCCAGGCTTCTCCTGGTCCCCGAAGACTGCTTCAGCCACAC
CAGCTCCACTGAAGAATGACGCAACAGCCTCATGCGGGTTTTCAGAAAGAAGCAGCACTCCCCACTGTAC
GATGCCTTCGGGAAGACTCAGTGGTGCCAATGCTGCAGCTGCTGATGGCCCTGGCATTTCACAGCTTGGC
GAAGTGGCTCCTCTCCCCACCCTGTCTGCTCCTGTGATGGAGCCCCTCATTAATTCTGAGCCTTCCACTG
GTGTGACTGAGCCGCTAACGCCTCATCAGCCAAACCACCAGCCCTCCTTCCTCACCTCTCCTCAAGACCT
TGCCTCTTCTCCAATGGAAGAAGATGAGCAGCATTCTGAAGCAGATGAGCCTCCATCAGACGAACCCCTA
TCTGATGACCCCCTGTCACCTGCTGAGGAGAAATTGCCCCACATTGATGAGTATTGGTCAGACAGTGAGC
ACATCTTTTTGGATGCAAATATTGGTGGGGTGGCCATCGCACCTGCTCACGGCTCGGTTTTGATTGAGTG
TGCCCGGCGAGAGCTGCACGCTACCACTCCTGTTGAGCACCCCAACCGTAATCATCCAACCCGCCTCTCC
CTTGTCTTTTACCAGCACAAAAACCTAAATAAGCCCCAACATGGTTTTGAACTAAACAAGATTAAGTTTG
AGGCTAAAGAAGCTAAGAATAAGAAAATGAAGGCCTCAGAGCAAAAAGACCAGGCAGCTAATGAAGGTCC
AGAACAGTCCTCTGAAGTAAATGAATTGAACCAAATTCCTTCTCATAAAGCATTAACATTAACCCATGAC
AATGTTGTCACCGTGTCCCCTTATGCTCTCACACACGTTGCGGGGCCCTATAACCATTGGGTCTGA
